Addgene plasmid #81208: pHU6_gRNA_Ch10-rev1
Purpose: for targeting Ch10 psuedo gix site in PCDH15 gene(six base pairs from the cas9 site and 5' of gix site)
Depositing lab: David Liu. Depositing organization: Harvard University. Publication: A programmable Cas9-serine recombinase fusion protein that operates on DNA sequences in mammalian cells. Chaikind B, Bessen JL, Thompson DB, Hu JH, Liu DR. Nucleic Acids Res. 2016 Aug 11. pii: gkw707. 10.1093/nar/gkw707 PubMed 27515511.
Backbone
  Vector backbone: pHU6
  Backbone size w/o insert (bp): 2200
  Total vector size (bp): 2200
  Vector type: Mammalian Expression
Growth in bacteria
  Bacterial resistance: Ampicillin, 100 μg/mL
  Growth temperature: 37°C
  Growth strain: DH5alpha
  Copy number: High Copy
Gene/Insert
  Gene/Insert name: hU6 expression of gRNA
  gRNA/shRNA sequence: Ch10 psuedo gix site in PCDH15 gene
  Species: H. sapiens (human)
  Promoter: U6
  Cloning method: Unknown
  Sequencing primers: 5′ AAAAAAAGCACCGACTCGGTG
Terms and licenses: Academic/Nonprofit Terms; Industry Terms: Not Available to Industry
How to cite: pHU6_gRNA_Ch10-rev1 was a gift from David Liu (Addgene plasmid # 81208 ; http://n2t.net/addgene:81208 ; RRID:Addgene_81208)
