[The description below was written by a language model from this plasmid's Addgene catalogue record and pLannotate feature annotations shown in this document.]
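Description:
pHU6_gRNA_Ch10-rev1 is a small mammalian guide RNA expression plasmid built on the pHU6 backbone, listed at about 2.2 kb (the deposited full sequence is 2,263 nt). It is propagated in E. coli from a high-copy ColE1/pUC-type origin of replication and selected with ampicillin through a β-lactamase (AmpR) gene driven by its native bla promoter. No mammalian selection marker or reporter is annotated, so it appears suited to transient delivery together with other expression constructs.

The payload is a single RNA polymerase III transcription unit. A human U6 snRNA promoter sits just upstream of a short unannotated gap that is consistent with the position of the target-specific spacer, followed by the Streptococcus pyogenes Cas9 gRNA scaffold. According to the record, the guide is directed at a pseudo-gix site on human chromosome 10 within the PCDH15 gene, with the Cas9 binding site located six base pairs from, and 5' of, the gix-like sequence. A short fragment of a Gateway attB1 site lies upstream of the U6 promoter and is probably a remnant of the vector's construction rather than a functional element. The cloning method is not stated.

The plasmid does not encode Cas9 or any other protein effector. The associated work concerns a programmable Cas9–serine recombinase fusion that acts on DNA in mammalian cells. In that context, this guide would bring the fusion protein next to the endogenous gix-like site, likely alongside a partner guide flanking the other side, although the record does not state this pairing.
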