Features (pLannotate 1.2.2; 6 found; start..end, strand, type, name):
      1..861     -  CDS            AmpR: β-lactamase; bla; confers resistance to ampicillin, carbenicillin, and related antibiotics
    862..966     -  promoter       AmpR promoter: bla
   1004..1021    +  protein_bind   attB1 (fragment): mutant version of attB; recombination site for the Gateway® BP reaction BP Clonase™
   1067..1307    +  promoter       U6 promoter: RNA polymerase III promoter for human U6 snRNA
   1337..1412    +  misc_RNA       gRNA scaffold: guide RNA scaffold for the Streptococcus pyogenes CRISPR/Cas9 system
   1505..2093    -  rep_origin     ori: high-copy-number ColE1/pMB1/pBR322/pUC origin of replication
>Addgene plasmid #81208 | pHU6_gRNA_Ch10-rev1 | depositor full sequence | sequence record 158312 | pHU6_gRNA_Ch10-rev1 sequence 2263 bps
TTACCAATGCTTAATCAGTGAGGCACCTATCTCAGCGATCTGTCTATTTCGTTCATCCATAGTTGCCTGA
CTCCCCGTCGTGTAGATAACTACGATACGGGAGGGCTTACCATCTGGCCCCAGTGCTGCAATGATACCGC
GAGACCCACGCTCACCGGCTCCAGATTTATCAGCAATAAACCAGCCAGCCGGAAGGGCCGAGCGCAGAAG
TGGTCCTGCAACTTTATCCGCCTCCATCCAGTCTATTAATTGTTGCCGGGAAGCTAGAGTAAGTAGTTCG
CCAGTTAATAGTTTGCGCAACGTTGTTGCCATTGCTACAGGCATCGTGGTGTCACGCTCGTCGTTTGGTA
TGGCTTCATTCAGCTCCGGTTCCCAACGATCAAGGCGAGTTACATGATCCCCCATGTTGTGCAAAAAAGC
GGTTAGCTCCTTCGGTCCTCCGATCGTTGTCAGAAGTAAGTTGGCCGCAGTGTTATCACTCATGGTTATG
GCAGCACTGCATAATTCTCTTACTGTCATGCCATCCGTAAGATGCTTTTCTGTGACTGGTGAGTACTCAA
CCAAGTCATTCTGAGAATAGTGTATGCGGCGACCGAGTTGCTCTTGCCCGGCGTCAATACGGGATAATAC
CGCGCCACATAGCAGAACTTTAAAAGTGCTCATCATTGGAAAACGTTCTTCGGGGCGAAAACTCTCAAGG
ATCTTACCGCTGTTGAGATCCAGTTCGATGTAACCCACTCGTGCACCCAACTGATCTTCAGCATCTTTTA
CTTTCACCAGCGTTTCTGGGTGAGCAAAAACAGGAAGGCAAAATGCCGCAAAAAAGGGAATAAGGGCGAC
ACGGAAATGTTGAATACTCATACTCTTCCTTTTTCAATATTATTGAAGCATTTATCAGGGTTATTGTCTC
ATGAGCGGATACATATTTGAATGTATTTAGAAAAATAAACAAATAGGGGTTCCGCGCACATTTCCCCGAA
AAGTGCCACCTGACGTCGCTAGCTGTACAAAAAAGCAGGCTTTAAAGGAACCAATTCAGTCGACTGGATC
CAAGGTCGGGCAGGAAGAGGGCCTATTTCCCATGATTCCTTCATATTTGCATATACGATACAAGGCTGTT
AGAGAGATAATTAGAATTAATTTGACTGTAAACACAAAGATATTAGTACAAAATACGTGACGTAGAAAGT
AATAATTTCTTGGGTAGTTTGCAGTTTTAAAATTATGTTTTAAAATGGACTATCATATGCTTACCGTAAC
TTGAAAGTATTTCGATTTCTTGGCTTTATATATCTTGTGGAAAGGACGAAACACCGCTCAGGGCCTGTGA
TGGGAGGTTTTAGAGCTAGAAATAGCAAGTTAAAATAAGGCTAGTCCGTTATCAACTTGAAAAAGTGGCA
CCGAGTCGGTGCTTTTTTTTCTCGAGGTACCTCTCTACATATGACATGTGAGCAAAAGGCCAGCAAAAGG
CCAGGAACCGTAAAAAGGCCGCGTTGCTGGCGTTTTTCCATAGGCTCCGCCCCCCTGACGAGCATCACAA
AAATCGACGCTCAAGTCAGAGGTGGCGAAACCCGACAGGACTATAAAGATACCAGGCGTTTCCCCCTGGA
AGCTCCCTCGTGCGCTCTCCTGTTCCGACCCTGCCGCTTACCGGATACCTGTCCGCCTTTCTCCCTTCGG
GAAGCGTGGCGCTTTCTCATAGCTCACGCTGTAGGTATCTCAGTTCGGTGTAGGTCGTTCGCTCCAAGCT
GGGCTGTGTGCACGAACCCCCCGTTCAGCCCGACCGCTGCGCCTTATCCGGTAACTATCGTCTTGAGTCC
AACCCGGTAAGACACGACTTATCGCCACTGGCAGCAGCCACTGGTAACAGGATTAGCAGAGCGAGGTATG
TAGGCGGTGCTACAGAGTTCTTGAAGTGGTGGCCTAACTACGGCTACACTAGAAGAACAGTATTTGGTAT
CTGCGCTCTGCTGAAGCCAGTTACCTTCGGAAAAAGAGTTGGTAGCTCTTGATCCGGCAAACAAACCACC
GCTGGTAGCGGTGGTTTTTTTGTTTGCAAGCAGCAGATTACGCGCAGAAAAAAAGGATCTCAAGAAGATC
CTTTGATCTTTTCTACGGGGTCTGACGCTCAGTGGAACGAAAACTCACGTTAAGGGATTTTGGTCATGAG
ATTATCAAAAAGGATCTTCACCTAGATCCTTTTAAATTAAAAATGAAGTTTTAAATCAATCTAAAGTATA
TATGAGTAAACTTGGTCTGACAG
