>Addgene plasmid #81208 | pHU6_gRNA_Ch10-rev1 | addgene partial sequence | sequence record 163253 | hU6-F 5'-GAGGGCCTATTTCCCATGATT-3'
GCTGTTAGAGAGATAATTAGAATTAATTTGACTGTAAACACAAAGATATTAGTACAAAATACGTGACGTA
GAAAGTAATAATTTCTTGGGTAGTTTGCAGTTTTAAAATTATGTTTTAAAATGGACTATCATATGCTTAC
CGTAACTTGAAAGTATTTCGATTTCTTGGCTTTATATATCTTGTGGAAAGGACGAAACACCGCTCAGGGC
CTGTGATGGGAGGTTTTAGAGCTAGAAATAGCAAGTTAAAATAAGGCTAGTCCGTTATCAACTTGAAAAA
GTGGCACCGAGTCGGTGCTTTTTTTTCTCGAGGTACCTCTCTACATATGACATGTGAGCAAAAGGCCAGC
AAAAGGCCAGGAACCGTAAAAAGGCCGCGTTGCTGGCGTTTTTCCATAGGCTCCGCCCCCCTGACGAGCA
TCACAAAAATCGACGCTCAAGTCAGAGGTGGCGAAACCCGACAGGACTATAAAGATACCAGGCGTTTCCC
CCTGGAAGCTCCCTCGTGCGCTCTCCTGTTCCGACCCTGCCGCTTACCGGATACCTGTCCGCCTTTCTCC
CTTCGGGAAGCGTGGCGCTTTCTCATAGCTCACGCTGTAGGTATCTCAGTTCGGTGTAGGTCGTTCGCTC
CAAGCTGGGCTGTGTGCACGAACCCCCCGTTCAGCCCGACCGCTGCGCCTTATCCGGTAACTATCGTCTT
GAGTCCAACCCGGTAAGACACGACTTATCGCCACTGGCAGCAGCCACTGGTAACAGGATTAGCAGAGCGA
GGTATGTAGGCGGTGCTACAGAGTTCTTGAAGTGGTGGCCTAACTACGGCTACACTAGAAGAACAGTATT
