>Addgene plasmid #81208 | pHU6_gRNA_Ch10-rev1 | addgene partial sequence | sequence record 163254 | StrepPyoCas9-5UTR-F 5'-CGGTGCCACTTTTTCAAGTTG-3'
CTATTTCTAGCTCTAAAACCTCCCATCACAGGCCCTGAGCGGTGTTTCGTCCTTTCCACAAGATATATAA
AGCCAAGAAATCGAAATACTTTCAAGTTACGGTAAGCATATGATAGTCCATTTTAAAACATAATTTTAAA
ACTGCAAACTACCCAAGAAATTATTACTTTCTACGTCACGTATTTTGTACTAATATCTTTGTGTTTACAG
TCAAATTAATTCTAATTATCTCTCTAACAGCCTTGTATCGTATATGCAAATATGAAGGAATCATGGGAAA
TAGGCCCTCTTCCTGCCCGACCTTGGATCCAGTCGACTGAATTGGTTCCTTTAAAGCCTGCTTTTTTGTA
CAGCTAGCGACGTCAGGTGGCACTTTTCGGGGAAATGTGCGCGGAACCCCTATTTGTTTATTTTTCTAAA
TACATTCAAATATGTATCCGCTCATGAGACAATAACCCTGATAAATGCTTCAATAATATTGAAAAAGGAA
GAGTATGAGTATTCAACATTTCCGTGTCGCCCTTATTCCCTTTTTTGCGGCATTTTGCCTTCCTGTTTTT
GCTCACCCAGAAACGCTGGTGAAAGTAAAAGATGCTGAAGATCAGTTGGGTGCACGAGTGGGTTACATCG
AACTGGATCTCAACAGCGGTAAGATCCTTGAGAGTTTTCGCCCCGAAGAACGTT
